Addgene plasmid #227210: K420E USP7 catalytic
Depositing lab: Irina Bezsonova. Publication: Functional spectrum of USP7 pathogenic variants in Hao-Fountain syndrome: Insights into the enzyme's activity, stability, and allosteric modulation. Korchak EJ, Sharafi M, Jaen Maisonet I, Salazar-Chaparro A, Semenova IV, Khan H, O'Neil AL, Caro P, Schaaf CP, Buhrlage SJ, Bezsonova I. Proc Natl Acad Sci U S A. 2025 Sep 30;122(39):e2510252122. doi: 10.1073/pnas.2510252122. Epub 2025 Sep 22. PubMed 40982686.
Backbone
  Vector backbone: pET28a-LIC Vector (GenBank accession EF442785)
  Backbone manufacturer: Structural Genomics Consortium, Toronto
  Backbone size w/o insert (bp): 5306
  Vector type: Bacterial Expression
Growth in bacteria
  Bacterial resistance: Kanamycin, 50 μg/mL
  Growth temperature: 37°C
  Growth strain: DH5alpha
  Copy number: Low Copy
Gene/Insert
  Gene/Insert name: USP7 (Ubiquitin carboxyl-terminal hydrolase 7) (alt name: HAUSP)
  Species: H. sapiens (human)
  Insert size (bp): 1062
  Mutation: K420E; aa 207-560
  Entrez Gene: USP7 (a.k.a. C16DELp13.2, DEL16P13.2, HAFOUS, HAUSP, TEF1)
  Promoter: T7-promoter
  Tag / fusion protein: 6His (N terminal on insert)
Terms and licenses: Academic/Nonprofit Terms; Industry Terms: Not Available to Industry
Depositor comments: USP7 Catalytic domain Hao-Fountain patient mutation K420E
How to cite: K420E USP7 catalytic was a gift from Irina Bezsonova (Addgene plasmid # 227210 ; http://n2t.net/addgene:227210 ; RRID:Addgene_227210)
