[The description below was written by a language model from this plasmid's Addgene catalogue record and pLannotate feature annotations shown in this document.]
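Description:
K420E USP7 catalytic is a bacterial expression plasmid built on the pET28a-LIC backbone, a ligation-independent-cloning derivative of pET28a. It encodes the isolated catalytic domain of human USP7 (also called HAUSP), residues 207–560, carrying the K420E substitution, which the depositor identifies as a Hao-Fountain syndrome patient mutation. The 1,062 bp insert matches the USP7 fragment annotated in the 6,368 nt sequenced plasmid.

Expression follows the standard pET arrangement. A T7 promoter is followed directly by a lac operator and the strong phage T7 gene 10 ribosome binding site, and a T7 terminator lies downstream. The plasmid also carries lacI under its own promoter, so transcription is repressed until IPTG induction in a host that supplies T7 RNA polymerase. The catalogue lists an N-terminal 6xHis tag for affinity purification, and a short tag fragment is annotated just upstream of the USP7 coding region. A second His-tag fragment is annotated downstream of the insert, presumably the vector's C-terminal His sequence. The record lists only the N-terminal tag and does not state whether the downstream one is translated.

The plasmid replicates from a pBR322-type ColE1 origin with the bom site and rop gene, consistent with the recorded low copy number, and it is selected with kanamycin through the aph(3')-Ia gene. An f1 origin is also present. The short tetracycline-resistance, AmpR promoter and solubility-tag hits are backbone remnants rather than functional elements. According to the associated publication title, the construct serves to produce recombinant mutant enzyme for studying how pathogenic USP7 variants affect activity, stability and allosteric modulation.
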