Features (pLannotate 1.2.2; 20 found; start..end, strand, type, name):
      1..589     +  rep_origin     ori: high-copy-number ColE1/pMB1/pBR322/pUC origin of replication
    775..914     -  misc_feature   bom: basis of mobility region from pBR322
   1016..1207    -  CDS            rop: Rop protein, which maintains plasmids at low copy number; rop
   1224..1604    +  CDS            YPB1_ECOLX: Protein predicted: Swiss-Prot protein existence level 4. From Escherichia coli.
   1676..1967    -  CDS            TcR (fragment): tetracycline efflux protein; tet; confers resistance to tetracycline
   1982..2003    -  protein_bind   CAP binding site: CAP binding activates transcription in the presence of cAMP. E. coli catabolite activator protein
   2016..3098    -  CDS            lacI: lac repressor; lacI; The lac repressor binds to the lac operator to inhibit transcription in E. coli. This inhibition can be relieved by adding lactose or isopropyl-β-D-thiogalactopyranoside (IPTG).
   3099..3176    -  promoter       lacI promoter: lacI
   3184..3463    -  CDS            TcR (fragment): tetracycline efflux protein; tet; confers resistance to tetracycline
   3485..3503    +  promoter       T7 promoter: promoter for bacteriophage T7 RNA polymerase
   3504..3528    +  protein_bind   lac operator: The lac repressor binds to the lac operator to inhibit transcription in E. coli. This inhibition can be relieved by adding lactose or isopropyl-β-D-thiogalactopyranoside (IPTG). lac repressor encoded by lacI
   3543..3565    +  RBS            RBS: efficient ribosome binding site from bacteriophage T7 gene 10 (Olins and Rangwala, 1989)
   3584..3600    +  CDS            capTEV™ (fragment): composite tag for in vivo biotinylation, TEV protease cleavage, and 6xHis tagging
   3626..4687    +  CDS            USP7 (fragment): UBP7_HUMAN - Also known as HAUSP. Experimental evidence at protein level: Swiss-Prot protein existence level 1. (Microbial infection) Contributes to the overall stabilization and trans-activation capability of the herpesvirus 1 trans-acting transcriptional protein ICP0/VMW110 during HSV-1 infection. From Homo sapiens (Human).
   4717..4734    +  CDS            9xHis (fragment): 9xHis affinity tag
   4744..4793    +  CDS            SET1 (fragment): solubility-enhancement tag derived from T7 phage gene 10B
   4801..4848    +  terminator     T7 terminator: transcription terminator for bacteriophage T7 RNA polymerase
   4885..5313    +  rep_origin     f1 ori (sequence partly withheld): f1 bacteriophage origin of replication; arrow indicates direction of (+) strand synthesis
   5366..5423    +  promoter       AmpR promoter (fragment): bla
   5432..6247    -  CDS            KanR: aminoglycoside phosphotransferase; aph(3')-Ia; confers resistance to kanamycin in bacteria or G418 (Geneticin®) in eukaryotes
>Addgene plasmid #227210 | K420E USP7 catalytic | addgene full sequence | sequence record 449536 | Addgene NGS Result
TTGAGATCCTTTTTTTCTGCGCGTAATCTGCTGCTTGCAAACAAAAAAACCACCGCTACCAGCGGTGGTT
TGTTTGCCGGATCAAGAGCTACCAACTCTTTTTCCGAAGGTAACTGGCTTCAGCAGAGCGCAGATACCAA
ATACTGTCCTTCTAGTGTAGCCGTAGTTAGGCCACCACTTCAAGAACTCTGTAGCACCGCCTACATACCT
CGCTCTGCTAATCCTGTTACCAGTGGCTGCTGCCAGTGGCGATAAGTCGTGTCTTACCGGGTTGGACTCA
AGACGATAGTTACCGGATAAGGCGCAGCGGTCGGGCTGAACGGGGGGTTCGTGCACACAGCCCAGCTTGG
AGCGAACGACCTACACCGAACTGAGATACCTACAGCGTGAGCTATGAGAAAGCGCCACGCTTCCCGAAGG
GAGAAAGGCGGACAGGTATCCGGTAAGCGGCAGGGTCGGAACAGGAGAGCGCACGAGGGAGCTTCCAGGG
GGAAACGCCTGGTATCTTTATAGTCCTGTCGGGTTTCGCCACCTCTGACTTGAGCGTCGATTTTTGTGAT
GCTCGTCAGGGGGGCGGAGCCTATGGAAAAACGCCAGCAACGCGGCCTTTTTACGGTTCCTGGCCTTTTG
CTGGCCTTTTGCTCACATGTTCTTTCCTGCGTTATCCCCTGATTCTGTGGATAACCGTATTACCGCCTTT
GAGTGAGCTGATACCGCTCGCCGCAGCCGAACGACCGAGCGCAGCGAGTCAGTGAGCGAGGAAGCGGAAG
AGCGCCTGATGCGGTATTTTCTCCTTACGCATCTGTGCGGTATTTCACACCGCAATGGTGCACTCTCAGT
ACAATCTGCTCTGATGCCGCATAGTTAAGCCAGTATACACTCCGCTATCGCTACGTGACTGGGTCATGGC
TGCGCCCCGACACCCGCCAACACCCGCTGACGCGCCCTGACGGGCTTGTCTGCTCCCGGCATCCGCTTAC
AGACAAGCTGTGACCGTCTCCGGGAGCTGCATGTGTCAGAGGTTTTCACCGTCATCACCGAAACGCGCGA
GGCAGCTGCGGTAAAGCTCATCAGCGTGGTCGTGAAGCGATTCACAGATGTCTGCCTGTTCATCCGCGTC
CAGCTCGTTGAGTTTCTCCAGAAGCGTTAATGTCTGGCTTCTGATAAAGCGGGCCATGTTAAGGGCGGTT
TTTTCCTGTTTGGTCACTGATGCCTCCGTGTAAGGGGGATTTCTGTTCATGGGGGTAATGATACCGATGA
AACGAGAGAGGATGCTCACGATACGGGTTACTGATGATGAACATGCCCGGTTACTGGAACGTTGTGAGGG
TAAACAACTGGCGGTATGGATGCGGCGGGACCAGAGAAAAATCACTCAGGGTCAATGCCAGCGCTTCGTT
AATACAGATGTAGGTGTTCCACAGGGTAGCCAGCAGCATCCTGCGATGCAGATCCGGAACATAATGGTGC
AGGGCGCTGACTTCCGCGTTTCCAGACTTTACGAAACACGGAAACCGAAGACCATTCATGTTGTTGCTCA
GGTCGCAGACGTTTTGCAGCAGCAGTCGCTTCACGTTCGCTCGCGTATCGGTGATTCATTCTGCTAACCA
GTAAGGCAACCCCGCCAGCCTAGCCGGGTCCTCAACGACAGGAGCACGATCATGCGCACCCGTGGGGCCG
CCATGCCGGCGATAATGGCCTGCTTCTCGCCGAAACGTTTGGTGGCGGGACCAGTGACGAAGGCTTGAGC
GAGGGCGTGCAAGATTCCGAATACCGCAAGCGACAGGCCGATCATCGTCGCGCTCCAGCGAAAGCGGTCC
TCGCCGAAAATGACCCAGAGCGCTGCCGGCACCTGTCCTACGAGTTGCATGATAAAGAAGACAGTCATAA
GTGCGGCGACGATAGTCATGCCCCGCGCCCACCGGAAGGAGCTGACTGGGTTGAAGGCTCTCAAGGGCAT
CGGTCGAGATCCCGGTGCCTAATGAGTGAGCTAACTTACATTAATTGCGTTGCGCTCACTGCCCGCTTTC
CAGTCGGGAAACCTGTCGTGCCAGCTGCATTAATGAATCGGCCAACGCGCGGGGAGAGGCGGTTTGCGTA
TTGGGCGCCAGGGTGGTTTTTCTTTTCACCAGTGAGACGGGCAACAGCTGATTGCCCTTCACCGCCTGGC
CCTGAGAGAGTTGCAGCAAGCGGTCCACGCTGGTTTGCCCCAGCAGGCGAAAATCCTGTTTGATGGTGGT
TAACGGCGGGATATAACATGAGCTGTCTTCGGTATCGTCGTATCCCACTACCGAGATATCCGCACCAACG
CGCAGCCCGGACTCGGTAATGGCGCGCATTGCGCCCAGCGCCATCTGATCGTTGGCAACCAGCATCGCAG
TGGGAACGATGCCCTCATTCAGCATTTGCATGGTTTGTTGAAAACCGGACATGGCACTCCAGTCGCCTTC
CCGTTCCGCTATCGGCTGAATTTGATTGCGAGTGAGATATTTATGCCAGCCAGCCAGACGCAGACGCGCC
GAGACAGAACTTAATGGGCCCGCTAACAGCGCGATTTGCTGGTGACCCAATGCGACCAGATGCTCCACGC
CCAGTCGCGTACCGTCTTCATGGGAGAAAATAATACTGTTGATGGGTGTCTGGTCAGAGACATCAAGAAA
TAACGCCGGAACATTAGTGCAGGCAGCTTCCACAGCAATGGCATCCTGGTCATCCAGCGGATAGTTAATG
ATCAGCCCACTGACGCGTTGCGCGAGAAGATTGTGCACCGCCGCTTTACAGGCTTCGACGCCGCTTCGTT
CTACCATCGACACCACCACGCTGGCACCCAGTTGATCGGCGCGAGATTTAATCGCCGCGACAATTTGCGA
CGGCGCGTGCAGGGCCAGACTGGAGGTGGCAACGCCAATCAGCAACGACTGTTTGCCCGCCAGTTGTTGT
GCCACGCGGTTGGGAATGTAATTCAGCTCCGCCATCGCCGCTTCCACTTTTTCCCGCGTTTTCGCAGAAA
CGTGGCTGGCCTGGTTCACCACGCGGGAAACGGTCTGATAAGAGACACCGGCATACTCTGCGACATCGTA
TAACGTTACTGGTTTCACATTCACCACCCTGAATTGACTCTCTTCCGGGCGCTATCATGCCATACCGCGA
AAGGTTTTGCGCCATTCGATGGTGTCCGGGATCTCGACGCTCTCCCTTATGCGACTCCTGCATTAGGAAG
CAGCCCAGTAGTAGGTTGAGGCCGTTGAGCACCGCCGCCGCAAGGAATGGTGCATGCAAGGAGATGGCGC
CCAACAGTCCCCCGGCCACGGGGCCTGCCACCATACCCACGCCGAAACAAGCGCTCATGAGCCCGAAGTG
GCGAGCCCGATCTTCCCCATCGGTGATGTCGGCGATATAGGCGCCAGCAACCGCACCTGTGGCGCCGGTG
ATGCCGGCCACGATGCGTCCGGCGTAGAGGATCGAGATCTCGATCCCGCGAAATTAATACGACTCACTAT
AGGGGAATTGTGAGCGGATAACAATTCCCCTCTAGAAATAATTTTGTTTAACTTTAAGAAGGAGATATAC
CATGGGCAGCAGCCATCATCATCATCATCACAGCAGCGGCCTGGTTCCGCGTGGTAGTAAGAAGCACACA
GGCTACGTCGGCTTAAAGAATCAGGGAGCGACTTGTTACATGAACAGCCTGCTACAGACGTTATTTTTCA
CGAATCAGCTACGAAAGGCTGTGTACATGATGCCAACCGAGGGGGATGATTCGTCTAAAAGCGTCCCTTT
AGCATTACAAAGAGTGTTCTATGAATTACAGCATAGTGATAAACCTGTAGGAACAAAAAAGTTAACAAAG
TCATTTGGGTGGGAAACTTTAGATAGCTTCATGCAACATGATGTTCAGGAGCTTTGTCGAGTGTTGCTCG
ATAATGTGGAAAATAAGATGAAAGGCACCTGTGTAGAGGGCACCATACCCAAATTATTCCGCGGCAAAAT
GGTGTCCTATATCCAGTGTAAAGAAGTAGACTATCGGTCTGATAGAAGAGAAGATTATTATGATATCCAG
CTAAGTATCAAAGGAAAGAAAAATATATTTGAATCATTTGTGGATTATGTGGCAGTAGAACAGCTCGATG
GGGACAATAAATACGACGCTGGGGAACATGGCTTACAGGAAGCAGAGAAAGGTGTGAAATTCCTAACATT
GCCACCAGTGTTACATCTACAACTGATGAGATTTATGTATGACCCTCAGACGGACCAAAATATCGAGATC
AATGATAGGTTTGAATTCCCAGAGCAGTTACCACTTGATGAATTTTTGCAAAAAACAGATCCTAAGGACC
CTGCAAATTATATTCTTCATGCAGTCCTGGTTCATAGTGGAGATAATCATGGTGGACATTATGTGGTTTA
TCTAAACCCCAAAGGGGATGGCAAATGGTGTAAATTTGATGACGACGTGGTGTCAAGGTGTACTAAAGAG
GAAGCAATTGAGCACAATTATGGGGGTCACGATGACGACCTGTCTGTTCGACACTGCACTAATGCTTACA
TGTTAGTCTACATCAGGGAATCAAAACTGAGTGAAGTTTTACAGGCGGTCACCGACCATGATATTCCTCA
GCAGTTGGTGGAGCGATTACAAGAAGAGAAAAGGATCGAGGCTCAGAAGCGGAAGGAGCGGCAGGAATGA
TGACGAAGCTTGCGGCCGCACTCGAGCACCACCACCACCACCACTGAGATCCGGCTGCTAACAAAGCCCG
AAAGGAAGCTGAGTTGGCTGCTGCCACCGCTGAGCAATAACTAGCATAACCCCTTGGGGCCTCTAAACGG
GTCTTGAGGGGTTTTTTGCTGAAAGGAGGAACTATATCCGGATTGGCGAATGGG
[124 nt withheld, positions 4885-5008]
C
[91 nt withheld, positions 5010-5100]
A
[49 nt withheld, positions 5102-5150]
CCTTTGACGTTGGAGTCCACGTTCTTT
[37 nt withheld, positions 5178-5214]
ACCCTATCTCGGTCTATTCTTTTGATTTATAAGGGATTTTGCCGATTTCGGCCTATTGGTTAAAAAATGA
GCTGATTTAACAAAAATTTAACGCGAATTTTAACAAAATATTAACGCTTACAATTTAGGTGGCACTTTTC
GGGGAAATGTGCGCGGAACCCCTATTTGTTTATTTTTCTAAATACATTCAAATATGTATCCGCTCATGAA
TTAATTCTTAGAAAAACTCATCGAGCATCAAATGAAACTGCAATTTATTCATATCAGGATTATCAATACC
ATATTTTTGAAAAAGCCGTTTCTGTAATGAAGGAGAAAACTCACCGAGGCAGTTCCATAGGATGGCAAGA
TCCTGGTATCGGTCTGCGATTCCGACTCGTCCAACATCAATACAACCTATTAATTTCCCCTCGTCAAAAA
TAAGGTTATCAAGTGAGAAATCACCATGAGTGACGACTGAATCCGGTGAGAATGGCAAAAGTTTATGCAT
TTCTTTCCAGACTTGTTCAACAGGCCAGCCATTACGCTCGTCATCAAAATCACTCGCATCAACCAAACCG
TTATTCATTCGTGATTGCGCCTGAGCGAGACGAAATACGCGATCGCTGTTAAAAGGACAATTACAAACAG
GAATCGAATGCAACCGGCGCAGGAACACTGCCAGCGCATCAACAATATTTTCACCTGAATCAGGATATTC
TTCTAATACCTGGAATGCTGTTTTCCCGGGGATCGCAGTGGTGAGTAACCATGCATCATCAGGAGTACGG
ATAAAATGCTTGATGGTCGGAAGAGGCATAAATTCCGTCAGCCAGTTTAGTCTGACCATCTCATCTGTAA
CATCATTGGCAACGCTACCTTTGCCATGTTTCAGAAACAACTCTGGCGCATCGGGCTTCCCATACAATCG
ATAGATTGTCGCACCTGATTGCCCGACATTATCGCGAGCCCATTTATACCCATATAAATCAGCATCCATG
TTGGAATTTAATCGCGGCCTAGAGCAAGACGTTTCCCGTTGAATATGGCTCATAACACCCCTTGTATTAC
TGTTTATGTAAGCAGACAGTTTTATTGTTCATGACCAAAATCCCTTAACGTGAGTTTTCGTTCCACTGAG
CGTCAGACCCCGTAGAAAAGATCAAAGGATCTTC
